>Addgene plasmid #131032 | pFncpf1_7_spacer_array | depositor full sequence | sequence record 252321 | pFncpf1_7_spacer_array sequence 3843 bps
GTCTCCGGGAGCTGCATGTGTCAGAGGTTTTCACCGTCATCACCGAAACGCGCGAGGCAGCAAGGAGATG
GCGCCCAACAGTCCCCCGGCCACGGGGCCTGCCACCATACCCACGCCGAAACAAGCGCTCATGAGCCCGA
AGTGGCGAGCCCGATCTTCCCCATCGGTGATGTCGGCGATATAGGCGCCAGCAACCGCACCTGTGGCGCC
GGTGATGCCGGCCACGATGCGTCCGGCGTAGAGGATCTGCTCATGTTTGACAGCTTATCATCGATGCATT
TGACAGCTAGCTCAGTCCTAGGTATAATGCTAGCGCTAGCGAATTCGAGCTCGGTACCAAGACGTCAACT
CGACCCTGTCTAAGAACTTTAAATAATTTCTACTGTTGTAGATGAAATCGAAGGTGAAGGTGAAGGTCGT
TCTGTCTAAGAACTTTAAATAATTTCTACTGTTGTAGATGAAGACGGTGGTGTTGTTACCGTTACTGGCG
TCTAAGAACTTTAAATAATTTCTACTGTTGTAGATTTTACGATGCCATTGGGATATATCAAAGAAGTCTA
AGAACTTTAAATAATTTCTACTGTTGTAGATGGCTGGCGCGAGCCCCTGATGCTCTTTACAGTCTAAGAA
CTTTAAATAATTTCTACTGTTGTAGATTTGACAGCTAGCTCAGTCCTAGGTATGCTGGTCTAAGAACTTT
AAATAATTTCTACTGTTGTAGATACCTCGAGGGGATCCTCTAGATTTAAGAGTGTCTAAGAACTTTAAAT
AATTTCTACTGTTGTAGATACATACGAGCCGGAAGCATAAAGTGTAACGGTCTAAGAACTTTAAATAATT
TCTACTGTTGTAGATAAGCTTGGCTGTTTTGGCGGATGAGAGAAGATTTTCAGCCTGATACAGATTAAAT
CAGAACGCAGAAGCGGTCTGATAAAACAGAATTTGCCTGGCGGCAGTAGCGCGGTGGTCCCACCTGACCC
CATGCCGAACTCAGAAGTGAAACGCCGTAGCGCCGATGGTAGTGTGGGGTCTCCCCATGCGAGAGTAGGG
AACTGCCAGGCATCAAATAAAACGAAAGGCTCAGTCGAAAGACTGGGCCTTTCGTTTTATCTGTTGTTTG
TCGGTGAACGCTCTCCTGAGTAGGACAAATCCGCCGGGAGCGGATTTGAACGTTGCGAAGCAACGGCCCG
GAGGGTGGCGGGCAGGACGCCCGCCATAAACTGCCAGGCATCAAATTAAGCAGAAGGCCATCCTGACGGA
TGGCCTTTTTGCGTTTCTACAAACTCTTTTGTTTATTTTTCTAAATACATTCAAATATGTATCCGCTCAT
GAGACAATAACCCTGATAAATGCTTCAATAATATTGAAAAAGGAAGAGTATGAGTATTCAACATTTCCGT
GTCGCCCTTATTCCCTTTTTTGCGGCATTTTGCCTTCCTGTTTTTGCTCACCCAGAAACGCTGGTGAAAG
TAAAAGATGCTGAAGATCAGTTGGGTGCACGAGTGGGTTACATCGAACTGGATCTCAACAGCGGTAAGAT
CCTTGAGAGTTTTCGCCCCGAAGAACGTTTTCCAATGATGAGCACTTTTAAAGTTCTGCTATGTGGCGCG
GTATTATCCCGTGTTGACGCCGGGCAAGAGCAACTCGGTCGCCGCATACACTATTCTCAGAATGACTTGG
TTGAGTACTCACCAGTCACAGAAAAGCATCTTACGGATGGCATGACAGTAAGAGAATTATGCAGTGCTGC
CATAACCATGAGTGATAACACTGCGGCCAACTTACTTCTGACAACGATCGGAGGACCGAAGGAGCTAACC
GCTTTTTTGCACAACATGGGGGATCATGTAACTCGCCTTGATCGTTGGGAACCGGAGCTGAATGAAGCCA
TACCAAACGACGAGCGTGACACCACGATGCCTGCAGCAATGGCAACAACGTTGCGCAAACTATTAACTGG
CGAACTACTTACTCTAGCTTCCCGGCAACAATTAATAGACTGGATGGAGGCGGATAAAGTTGCAGGACCA
CTTCTGCGCTCGGCCCTTCCGGCTGGCTGGTTTATTGCTGATAAATCTGGAGCCGGTGAGCGTGGGTCTC
GCGGTATCATTGCAGCACTGGGGCCAGATGGTAAGCCCTCCCGTATCGTAGTTATCTACACGACGGGGAG
TCAGGCAACTATGGATGAACGAAATAGACAGATCGCTGAGATAGGTGCCTCACTGATTAAGCATTGGTAA
CTGTCAGACCAAGTTTACTCATATATACTTTAGATTGATT
[125 nt withheld, positions 2281-2405]
C
[141 nt withheld, positions 2407-2547]
CCTTTGACGTTGGAGTCCACGTTCTTTAATAGTGGACTCTTGTTCCAAACTTGAACAACACTCAACCCTA
TCTCGGGCTATTCTTTTGATTTATAAGGGATTTTGCCGATTTCGGCCTATTGGTTAAAAAATGAGCTGAT
TTAACAAAAATTTAACGCGAATTTTAACAAAATATTAACGTTTACAATTTAAAAGGATCTAGGTGAAGAT
CCTTTTTGATAATCTCATGACCAAAATCCCTTAACGTGAGTTTTCGTTCCACTGAGCGTCAGACCCCGTA
GAAAAGATCAAAGGATCTTCTTGAGATCCTTTTTTTCTGCGCGTAATCTGCTGCTTGCAAACAAAAAAAC
CACCGCTACCAGCGGTGGTTTGTTTGCCGGATCAAGAGCTACCAACTCTTTTTCCGAAGGTAACTGGCTT
CAGCAGAGCGCAGATACCAAATACTGTCCTTCTAGTGTAGCCGTAGTTAGGCCACCACTTCAAGAACTCT
GTAGCACCGCCTACATACCTCGCTCTGCTAATCCTGTTACCAGTGGCTGCTGCCAGTGGCGATAAGTCGT
GTCTTACCGGGTTGGACTCAAGACGATAGTTACCGGATAAGGCGCAGCGGTCGGGCTGAACGGGGGGTTC
GTGCACACAGCCCAGCTTGGAGCGAACGACCTACACCGAACTGAGATACCTACAGCGTGAGCTATGAGAA
AGCGCCACGCTTCCCGAAGGGAGAAAGGCGGACAGGTATCCGGTAAGCGGCAGGGTCGGAACAGGAGAGC
GCACGAGGGAGCTTCCAGGGGGAAACGCCTGGTATCTTTATAGTCCTGTCGGGTTTCGCCACCTCTGACT
TGAGCGTCGATTTTTGTGATGCTCGTCAGGGGGGCGGAGCCTATGGAAAAACGCCAGCAACGCGGCCTTT
TTACGGTTCCTGGCCTTTTGCTGGCCTTTTGCTCACATGTTCTTTCCTGCGTTATCCCCTGATTCTGTGG
ATAACCGTATTACCGCCTTTGAGTGAGCTGATACCGCTCGCCGCAGCCGAACGACCGAGCGCAGCGAGTC
AGTGAGCGAGGAAGCGGAAGAGCGCCTGATGCGGTATTTTCTCCTTACGCATCTGTGCGGTATTTCACAC
CGCATATGGTGCACTCTCAGTACAATCTGCTCTGATGCCGCATAGTTAAGCCAGTATACACTCCGCTATC
GCTACGTGACTGGGTCATGGCTGCGCCCCGACACCCGCCAACACCCGCTGACGCGCCCTGACGGGCTTGT
CTGCTCCCGGCATCCGCTTACAGACAAGCTGTGACG
Features (pLannotate 1.2.2; 19 found; start..end, strand, type, name):
     21..61      -  CDS            rop (fragment): Rop protein, which maintains plasmids at low copy number; rop
     60..247     -  CDS            TcR (fragment): tetracycline efflux protein; tet; confers resistance to tetracycline
    257..275     +  promoter       tet promoter (fragment): E. coli promoter for tetracycline efflux protein gene
    280..314     +  promoter       J23119 promoter: bacterial promoter (Registry of Standard Biological Parts BBa J23119)
    321..338     +  misc_feature   MCS (fragment): pUC18/19 multiple cloning site
    394..420     +  CDS            mRFP1 (fragment): monomeric derivative of DsRed (Campbell et al., 2002)
    460..485     +  CDS            mRFP1 (fragment): monomeric derivative of DsRed (Campbell et al., 2002)
    526..551     -  CDS            CmR (fragment): chloramphenicol acetyltransferase; cat; confers resistance to chloramphenicol
    592..617     -  CDS            NeoR/KanR (fragment): aminoglycoside phosphotransferase confers resistance to neomycin, kanamycin, and G418 (Geneticin®)
    658..683     +  promoter       J23119 promoter (fragment): bacterial promoter (Registry of Standard Biological Parts BBa J23119)
    790..817     -  promoter       lac promoter (fragment): promoter for the E. coli lac operon
    945..1060    +  ncRNA          5S rRNA: Accession: RF00001 - 5S ribosomal RNA
   1064..1150    +  terminator     rrnB T1 terminator: Escherichia coli rrnB; transcription terminator T1 from the E. coli rrnB gene
   1242..1269    +  terminator     rrnB T2 terminator: transcription terminator T2 from the E. coli rrnB gene
   1288..1379    +  promoter       AmpR promoter: bla
   1380..2240    +  CDS            AmpR: β-lactamase; bla; confers resistance to ampicillin, carbenicillin, and related antibiotics
   2282..2737    +  rep_origin     f1 ori (sequence partly withheld): f1 bacteriophage origin of replication; arrow indicates direction of (+) strand synthesis
   2848..3436    +  rep_origin     ori: high-copy-number ColE1/pMB1/pBR322/pUC origin of replication
   3622..3762    -  misc_feature   bom: basis of mobility region from pBR322
