>Addgene plasmid #131032 | pFncpf1_7_spacer_array | addgene full sequence | sequence record 258230 | Addgene NGS Result
TTGACAGCTAGCTCAGTCCTAGGTATAATGCTAGCGCTAGCGAATTCGAGCTCGGTACCAAGACGTCAAC
TCGACCCTGTCTAAGAACTTTAAATAATTTCTACTGTTGTAGATGAAATCGAAGGTGAAGGTGAAGGTCG
TTCTGTCTAAGAACTTTAAATAATTTCTACTGTTGTAGATGAAGACGGTGGTGTTGTTACCGTTACTGGC
GTCTAAGAACTTTAAATAATTTCTACTGTTGTAGATTTTACGATGCCATTGGGATATATCAAAGAAGTCT
AAGAACTTTAAATAATTTCTACTGTTGTAGATGGCTGGCGCGAGCCCCTGATGCTCTTTACAGTCTAAGA
ACTTTAAATAATTTCTACTGTTGTAGATTTGACAGCTAGCTCAGTCCTAGGTATGCTGGTCTAAGAACTT
TAAATAATTTCTACTGTTGTAGATACCTCGAGGGGATCCTCTAGATTTAAGAGTGTCTAAGAACTTTAAA
TAATTTCTACTGTTGTAGATACATACGAGCCGGAAGCATAAAGTGTAACGGTCTAAGAACTTTAAATAAT
TTCTACTGTTGTAGATAAGCTTGGCTGTTTTGGCGGATGAGAGAAGATTTTCAGCCTGATACAGATTAAA
TCAGAACGCAGAAGCGGTCTGATAAAACAGAATTTGCCTGGCGGCAGTAGCGCGGTGGTCCCACCTGACC
CCATGCCGAACTCAGAAGTGAAACGCCGTAGCGCCGATGGTAGTGTGGGGTCTCCCCATGCGAGAGTAGG
GAACTGCCAGGCATCAAATAAAACGAAAGGCTCAGTCGAAAGACTGGGCCTTTCGTTTTATCTGTTGTTT
GTCGGTGAACGCTCTCCTGAGTAGGACAAATCCGCCGGGAGCGGATTTGAACGTTGCGAAGCAACGGCCC
GGAGGGTGGCGGGCAGGACGCCCGCCATAAACTGCCAGGCATCAAATTAAGCAGAAGGCCATCCTGACGG
ATGGCCTTTTTGCGTTTCTACAAACTCTTTTGTTTATTTTTCTAAATACATTCAAATATGTATCCGCTCA
TGAGACAATAACCCTGATAAATGCTTCAATAATATTGAAAAAGGAAGAGTATGAGTATTCAACATTTCCG
TGTCGCCCTTATTCCCTTTTTTGCGGCATTTTGCCTTCCTGTTTTTGCTCACCCAGAAACGCTGGTGAAA
GTAAAAGATGCTGAAGATCAGTTGGGTGCACGAGTGGGTTACATCGAACTGGATCTCAACAGCGGTAAGA
TCCTTGAGAGTTTTCGCCCCGAAGAACGTTTTCCAATGATGAGCACTTTTAAAGTTCTGCTATGTGGCGC
GGTATTATCCCGTGTTGACGCCGGGCAAGAGCAACTCGGTCGCCGCATACACTATTCTCAGAATGACTTG
GTTGAGTACTCACCAGTCACAGAAAAGCATCTTACGGATGGCATGACAGTAAGAGAATTATGCAGTGCTG
CCATAACCATGAGTGATAACACTGCGGCCAACTTACTTCTGACAACGATCGGAGGACCGAAGGAGCTAAC
CGCTTTTTTGCACAACATGGGGGATCATGTAACTCGCCTTGATCGTTGGGAACCGGAGCTGAATGAAGCC
ATACCAAACGACGAGCGTGACACCACGATGCCTGCAGCAATGGCAACAACGTTGCGCAAACTATTAACTG
GCGAACTACTTACTCTAGCTTCCCGGCAACAATTAATAGACTGGATGGAGGCGGATAAAGTTGCAGGACC
ACTTCTGCGCTCGGCCCTTCCGGCTGGCTGGTTTATTGCTGATAAATCTGGAGCCGGTGAGCGTGGGTCT
CGCGGTATCATTGCAGCACTGGGGCCAGATGGTAAGCCCTCCCGTATCGTAGTTATCTACACGACGGGGA
GTCAGGCAACTATGGATGAACGAAATAGACAGATCGCTGAGATAGGTGCCTCACTGATTAAGCATTGGTA
ACTGTCAGACCAAGTTTACTCATATATACTTTAGATTGATT
[125 nt withheld, positions 2002-2126]
C
[141 nt withheld, positions 2128-2268]
CCTTTGACGTTGGAGTCCACGTTCTTT
[37 nt withheld, positions 2296-2332]
ACCCTATCTCGGGCTATTCTTTTGATTTATAAGGGATTTTGCCGATTTCGGCCTATTGGTTAAAAAATGA
GCTGATTTAACAAAAATTTAACGCGAATTTTAACAAAATATTAACGTTTACAATTTAAAAGGATCTAGGT
GAAGATCCTTTTTGATAATCTCATGACCAAAATCCCTTAACGTGAGTTTTCGTTCCACTGAGCGTCAGAC
CCCGTAGAAAAGATCAAAGGATCTTCTTGAGATCCTTTTTTTCTGCGCGTAATCTGCTGCTTGCAAACAA
AAAAACCACCGCTACCAGCGGTGGTTTGTTTGCCGGATCAAGAGCTACCAACTCTTTTTCCGAAGGTAAC
TGGCTTCAGCAGAGCGCAGATACCAAATACTGTCCTTCTAGTGTAGCCGTAGTTAGGCCACCACTTCAAG
AACTCTGTAGCACCGCCTACATACCTCGCTCTGCTAATCCTGTTACCAGTGGCTGCTGCCAGTGGCGATA
AGTCGTGTCTTACCGGGTTGGACTCAAGACGATAGTTACCGGATAAGGCGCAGCGGTCGGGCTGAACGGG
GGGTTCGTGCACACAGCCCAGCTTGGAGCGAACGACCTACACCGAACTGAGATACCTACAGCGTGAGCTA
TGAGAAAGCGCCACGCTTCCCGAAGGGAGAAAGGCGGACAGGTATCCGGTAAGCGGCAGGGTCGGAACAG
GAGAGCGCACGAGGGAGCTTCCAGGGGGAAACGCCTGGTATCTTTATAGTCCTGTCGGGTTTCGCCACCT
CTGACTTGAGCGTCGATTTTTGTGATGCTCGTCAGGGGGGCGGAGCCTATGGAAAAACGCCAGCAACGCG
GCCTTTTTACGGTTCCTGGCCTTTTGCTGGCCTTTTGCTCACATGTTCTTTCCTGCGTTATCCCCTGATT
CTGTGGATAACCGTATTACCGCCTTTGAGTGAGCTGATACCGCTCGCCGCAGCCGAACGACCGAGCGCAG
CGAGTCAGTGAGCGAGGAAGCGGAAGAGCGCCTGATGCGGTATTTTCTCCTTACGCATCTGTGCGGTATT
TCACACCGCATATGGTGCACTCTCAGTACAATCTGCTCTGATGCCGCATAGTTAAGCCAGTATACACTCC
GCTATCGCTACGTGACTGGGTCATGGCTGCGCCCCGACACCCGCCAACACCCGCTGACGCGCCCTGACGG
GCTTGTCTGCTCCCGGCATCCGCTTACAGACAAGCTGTGACGGTCTCCGGGAGCTGCATGTGTCAGAGGT
TTTCACCGTCATCACCGAAACGCGCGAGGCAGAAGGAGATGGCGCCCAACAGTCCCCCGGCCACGGGGCC
TGCCACCATACCCACGCCGAAACAAGCGCTCATGAGCCCGAAGTGGCGAGCCCGATCTTCCCCATCGGTG
ATGTCGGCGATATAGGCGCCAGCAACCGCACCTGTGGCGCCGGTGATGCCGGCCACGATGCGTCCGGCGT
AGAGGATCTGCTCATGTTTGACAGCTTATCATCGATGCAT
Features (pLannotate 1.2.2; 19 found; start..end, strand, type, name):
      1..35      +  promoter       J23119 promoter: bacterial promoter (Registry of Standard Biological Parts BBa J23119)
     42..59      +  misc_feature   MCS (fragment): pUC18/19 multiple cloning site
    115..141     +  CDS            mRFP1 (fragment): monomeric derivative of DsRed (Campbell et al., 2002)
    181..206     +  CDS            mRFP1 (fragment): monomeric derivative of DsRed (Campbell et al., 2002)
    247..272     -  CDS            CmR (fragment): chloramphenicol acetyltransferase; cat; confers resistance to chloramphenicol
    313..338     -  CDS            NeoR/KanR (fragment): aminoglycoside phosphotransferase confers resistance to neomycin, kanamycin, and G418 (Geneticin®)
    379..404     +  promoter       J23119 promoter (fragment): bacterial promoter (Registry of Standard Biological Parts BBa J23119)
    511..538     -  promoter       lac promoter (fragment): promoter for the E. coli lac operon
    666..781     +  ncRNA          5S rRNA: Accession: RF00001 - 5S ribosomal RNA
    785..871     +  terminator     rrnB T1 terminator: Escherichia coli rrnB; transcription terminator T1 from the E. coli rrnB gene
    963..990     +  terminator     rrnB T2 terminator: transcription terminator T2 from the E. coli rrnB gene
   1009..1100    +  promoter       AmpR promoter: bla
   1101..1961    +  CDS            AmpR: β-lactamase; bla; confers resistance to ampicillin, carbenicillin, and related antibiotics
   2003..2383    +  rep_origin     M13 ori (sequence partly withheld): M13 bacteriophage origin of replication; arrow indicates direction of (+) strand synthesis
   2569..3157    +  rep_origin     ori: high-copy-number ColE1/pMB1/pBR322/pUC origin of replication
   3343..3483    -  misc_feature   bom: basis of mobility region from pBR322
   3585..3624    -  CDS            rop (fragment): Rop protein, which maintains plasmids at low copy number; rop
   3625..3810    -  CDS            TcR (fragment): tetracycline efflux protein; tet; confers resistance to tetracycline
   3820..3838    +  promoter       tet promoter (fragment): E. coli promoter for tetracycline efflux protein gene
