[The description below was written by a language model from this plasmid's Addgene catalogue record and pLannotate feature annotations shown in this document.]
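Description:
pFncpf1_7_spacer_array is a bacterial CRISPR expression plasmid built on the pBAD18 backbone, in which the arabinose-inducible PBAD promoter has been replaced by the strong constitutive synthetic promoter J23119. It is about 3.8 kb, replicates in E. coli from a high-copy ColE1/pMB1-type origin, and is selected with ampicillin through a β-lactamase gene driven by its own promoter. The backbone also carries a filamentous phage (f1/M13) origin, the pBR322 bom mobility region, and short remnants of rop, the tetracycline resistance gene and the tet promoter, none of which appear to be intact functional units.

The payload is a 498 bp CRISPR array holding seven spacers for the Francisella novicida Cas12a (Cpf1) nuclease, placed directly downstream of J23119 and followed by the rrnB 5S/T1/T2 terminator region. Cas12a processes its own precursor transcript, so a single array transcript can be cut into individual crRNAs without additional factors. The feature tables do not annotate repeats or spacers as such. Instead they show a series of roughly 26 to 28 nt matches at regular intervals of about 66 nt to mRFP1 (twice), the chloramphenicol and kanamycin resistance genes, the J23119 promoter and the lac promoter. These are most plausibly the spacers themselves, suggesting guides aimed at reporter, marker and promoter sequences, although the record does not list the targets and only six such matches are annotated.

No nuclease gene is present, so FnCas12a must be supplied from another source. The two sequence records, depositor and sequencing-derived, differ by one nucleotide and in their start coordinate but show the same layout. The plasmid comes from work on modular one-pot assembly of CRISPR arrays and on factors affecting crRNA biogenesis, and serves as a multiplexed array example.
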