Addgene plasmid #131032: pFncpf1_7_spacer_array
Purpose: Seven-spacer array for FnCas12a.
Depositing lab: Chase Beisel. Depositing organization: Helmholtz-Zentrum fuer Infektionsforschung (HZI). Publication: Modular one-pot assembly of CRISPR arrays enables library generation and reveals factors influencing crRNA biogenesis. Liao C, Ttofali F, Slotkowski RA, Denny SR, Cecil TD, Leenay RT, Keung AJ, Beisel CL. Nat Commun. 2019 Jul 3;10(1):2948. doi: 10.1038/s41467-019-10747-3. PubMed 31270316.
Backbone
  Vector backbone: pBAD18
  Total vector size (bp): 3843
  Modifications to backbone: arabinose PBAD promoter is replaced by PJ23119 promoter
  Vector type: Bacterial Expression, CRISPR
Growth in bacteria
  Bacterial resistance: Ampicillin, 100 μg/mL
  Growth temperature: 37°C
  Growth strain: DH5alpha
  Copy number: High Copy
Gene/Insert
  Gene/Insert name: 7-spacer array for FnCas12a
  Insert size (bp): 498
  Promoter: PJ23119
  Cloning method: Unknown
  Sequencing primers: 5′ AGCGCTCATGAGCCCGA; 3′ TGCCGCCAGGCAAATTCTG
Terms and licenses: Academic/Nonprofit Terms; Industry Terms: Not Available to Industry
How to cite: pFncpf1_7_spacer_array was a gift from Chase Beisel (Addgene plasmid # 131032 ; http://n2t.net/addgene:131032 ; RRID:Addgene_131032)
